>Addgene plasmid #226609 | FUS LC QtoA | addgene full sequence | sequence record 450253 | Addgene NGS Result
ATTA
[49 nt withheld, positions 5-53]
CCTTTGACGTTGGAGTCCACGTTCTTT
[37 nt withheld, positions 81-117]
ACCCTATCTCGGTCTATTCTTTTGATTTATAAGGGATTTTGCCGATTTCGGCCTATTGGTTAAAAAATGA
GCTGATTTAACAAAAATTTAACGCGAATTTTAACAAAATATTAACGCTTACAATTTAGGTGGCACTTTTC
GGGGAAATGTGCGCGGAACCCCTATTTGTTTATTTTTCTAAATACATTCAAATATGTATCCGCTCATGAA
TTAATTCTTAGAAAAACTCATCGAGCATCAAATGAAACTGCAATTTATTCATATCAGGATTATCAATACC
ATATTTTTGAAAAAGCCGTTTCTGTAATGAAGGAGAAAACTCACCGAGGCAGTTCCATAGGATGGCAAGA
TCCTGGTATCGGTCTGCGATTCCGACTCGTCCAACATCAATACAACCTATTAATTTCCCCTCGTCAAAAA
TAAGGTTATCAAGTGAGAAATCACCATGAGTGACGACTGAATCCGGTGAGAATGGCAAAAGTTTATGCAT
TTCTTTCCAGACTTGTTCAACAGGCCAGCCATTACGCTCGTCATCAAAATCACTCGCATCAACCAAACCG
TTATTCATTCGTGATTGCGCCTGAGCGAGACGAAATACGCGATCGCTGTTAAAAGGACAATTACAAACAG
GAATCGAATGCAACCGGCGCAGGAACACTGCCAGCGCATCAACAATATTTTCACCTGAATCAGGATATTC
TTCTAATACCTGGAATGCTGTTTTCCCGGGGATCGCAGTGGTGAGTAACCATGCATCATCAGGAGTACGG
ATAAAATGCTTGATGGTCGGAAGAGGCATAAATTCCGTCAGCCAGTTTAGTCTGACCATCTCATCTGTAA
CATCATTGGCAACGCTACCTTTGCCATGTTTCAGAAACAACTCTGGCGCATCGGGCTTCCCATACAATCG
ATAGATTGTCGCACCTGATTGCCCGACATTATCGCGAGCCCATTTATACCCATATAAATCAGCATCCATG
TTGGAATTTAATCGCGGCCTAGAGCAAGACGTTTCCCGTTGAATATGGCTCATAACACCCCTTGTATTAC
TGTTTATGTAAGCAGACAGTTTTATTGTTCATGACCAAAATCCCTTAACGTGAGTTTTCGTTCCACTGAG
CGTCAGACCCCGTAGAAAAGATCAAAGGATCTTCTTGAGATCCTTTTTTTCTGCGCGTAATCTGCTGCTT
GCAAACAAAAAAACCACCGCTACCAGCGGTGGTTTGTTTGCCGGATCAAGAGCTACCAACTCTTTTTCCG
AAGGTAACTGGCTTCAGCAGAGCGCAGATACCAAATACTGTCCTTCTAGTGTAGCCGTAGTTAGGCCACC
ACTTCAAGAACTCTGTAGCACCGCCTACATACCTCGCTCTGCTAATCCTGTTACCAGTGGCTGCTGCCAG
TGGCGATAAGTCGTGTCTTACCGGGTTGGACTCAAGACGATAGTTACCGGATAAGGCGCAGCGGTCGGGC
TGAACGGGGGGTTCGTGCACACAGCCCAGCTTGGAGCGAACGACCTACACCGAACTGAGATACCTACAGC
GTGAGCTATGAGAAAGCGCCACGCTTCCCGAAGGGAGAAAGGCGGACAGGTATCCGGTAAGCGGCAGGGT
CGGAACAGGAGAGCGCACGAGGGAGCTTCCAGGGGGAAACGCCTGGTATCTTTATAGTCCTGTCGGGTTT
CGCCACCTCTGACTTGAGCGTCGATTTTTGTGATGCTCGTCAGGGGGGCGGAGCCTATGGAAAAACGCCA
GCAACGCGGCCTTTTTACGGTTCCTGGCCTTTTGCTGGCCTTTTGCTCACATGTTCTTTCCTGCGTTATC
CCCTGATTCTGTGGATAACCGTATTACCGCCTTTGAGTGAGCTGATACCGCTCGCCGCAGCCGAACGACC
GAGCGCAGCGAGTCAGTGAGCGAGGAAGCGGAAGAGCGCCTGATGCGGTATTTTCTCCTTACGCATCTGT
GCGGTATTTCACACCGCAATGGTGCACTCTCAGTACAATCTGCTCTGATGCCGCATAGTTAAGCCAGTAT
ACACTCCGCTATCGCTACGTGACTGGGTCATGGCTGCGCCCCGACACCCGCCAACACCCGCTGACGCGCC
CTGACGGGCTTGTCTGCTCCCGGCATCCGCTTACAGACAAGCTGTGACCGTCTCCGGGAGCTGCATGTGT
CAGAGGTTTTCACCGTCATCACCGAAACGCGCGAGGCAGCTGCGGTAAAGCTCATCAGCGTGGTCGTGAA
GCGATTCACAGATGTCTGCCTGTTCATCCGCGTCCAGCTCGTTGAGTTTCTCCAGAAGCGTTAATGTCTG
GCTTCTGATAAAGCGGGCCATGTTAAGGGCGGTTTTTTCCTGTTTGGTCACTGATGCCTCCGTGTAAGGG
GGATTTCTGTTCATGGGGGTAATGATACCGATGAAACGAGAGAGGATGCTCACGATACGGGTTACTGATG
ATGAACATGCCCGGTTACTGGAACGTTGTGAGGGTAAACAACTGGCGGTATGGATGCGGCGGGACCAGAG
AAAAATCACTCAGGGTCAATGCCAGCGCTTCGTTAATACAGATGTAGGTGTTCCACAGGGTAGCCAGCAG
CATCCTGCGATGCAGATCCGGAACATAATGGTGCAGGGCGCTGACTTCCGCGTTTCCAGACTTTACGAAA
CACGGAAACCGAAGACCATTCATGTTGTTGCTCAGGTCGCAGACGTTTTGCAGCAGCAGTCGCTTCACGT
TCGCTCGCGTATCGGTGATTCATTCTGCTAACCAGTAAGGCAACCCCGCCAGCCTAGCCGGGTCCTCAAC
GACAGGAGCACGATCATGCGCACCCGTGGGGCCGCCATGCCGGCGATAATGGCCTGCTTCTCGCCGAAAC
GTTTGGTGGCGGGACCAGTGACGAAGGCTTGAGCGAGGGCGTGCAAGATTCCGAATACCGCAAGCGACAG
GCCGATCATCGTCGCGCTCCAGCGAAAGCGGTCCTCGCCGAAAATGACCCAGAGCGCTGCCGGCACCTGT
CCTACGAGTTGCATGATAAAGAAGACAGTCATAAGTGCGGCGACGATAGTCATGCCCCGCGCCCACCGGA
AGGAGCTGACTGGGTTGAAGGCTCTCAAGGGCATCGGTCGAGATCCCGGTGCCTAATGAGTGAGCTAACT
TACATTAATTGCGTTGCGCTCACTGCCCGCTTTCCAGTCGGGAAACCTGTCGTGCCAGCTGCATTAATGA
ATCGGCCAACGCGCGGGGAGAGGCGGTTTGCGTATTGGGCGCCAGGGTGGTTTTTCTTTTCACCAGTGAG
ACGGGCAACAGCTGATTGCCCTTCACCGCCTGGCCCTGAGAGAGTTGCAGCAAGCGGTCCACGCTGGTTT
GCCCCAGCAGGCGAAAATCCTGTTTGATGGTGGTTAACGGCGGGATATAACATGAGCTGTCTTCGGTATC
GTCGTATCCCACTACCGAGATATCCGCACCAACGCGCAGCCCGGACTCGGTAATGGCGCGCATTGCGCCC
AGCGCCATCTGATCGTTGGCAACCAGCATCGCAGTGGGAACGATGCCCTCATTCAGCATTTGCATGGTTT
GTTGAAAACCGGACATGGCACTCCAGTCGCCTTCCCGTTCCGCTATCGGCTGAATTTGATTGCGAGTGAG
ATATTTATGCCAGCCAGCCAGACGCAGACGCGCCGAGACAGAACTTAATGGGCCCGCTAACAGCGCGATT
TGCTGGTGACCCAATGCGACCAGATGCTCCACGCCCAGTCGCGTACCGTCTTCATGGGAGAAAATAATAC
TGTTGATGGGTGTCTGGTCAGAGACATCAAGAAATAACGCCGGAACATTAGTGCAGGCAGCTTCCACAGC
AATGGCATCCTGGTCATCCAGCGGATAGTTAATGATCAGCCCACTGACGCGTTGCGCGAGAAGATTGTGC
ACCGCCGCTTTACAGGCTTCGACGCCGCTTCGTTCTACCATCGACACCACCACGCTGGCACCCAGTTGAT
CGGCGCGAGATTTAATCGCCGCGACAATTTGCGACGGCGCGTGCAGGGCCAGACTGGAGGTGGCAACGCC
AATCAGCAACGACTGTTTGCCCGCCAGTTGTTGTGCCACGCGGTTGGGAATGTAATTCAGCTCCGCCATC
GCCGCTTCCACTTTTTCCCGCGTTTTCGCAGAAACGTGGCTGGCCTGGTTCACCACGCGGGAAACGGTCT
GATAAGAGACACCGGCATACTCTGCGACATCGTATAACGTTACTGGTTTCACATTCACCACCCTGAATTG
ACTCTCTTCCGGGCGCTATCATGCCATACCGCGAAAGGTTTTGCGCCATTCGATGGTGTCCGGGATCTCG
ACGCTCTCCCTTATGCGACTCCTGCATTAGGAAGCAGCCCAGTAGTAGGTTGAGGCCGTTGAGCACCGCC
GCCGCAAGGAATGGTGCATGCAAGGAGATGGCGCCCAACAGTCCCCCGGCCACGGGGCCTGCCACCATAC
CCACGCCGAAACAAGCGCTCATGAGCCCGAAGTGGCGAGCCCGATCTTCCCCATCGGTGATGTCGGCGAT
ATAGGCGCCAGCAACCGCACCTGTGGCGCCGGTGATGCCGGCCACGATGCGTCCGGCGTAGAGGATCGAG
ATCTCGATCCCGCGAAATTAATACGACTCACTATAGGGGAATTGTGAGCGGATAACAATTCCCCTCTAGA
AATAATTTTGTTTAACTTTAAGAAGGAGATATACCATGGGTAGCGACAAGATTCACCACCACCACCACCA
CGAGAACCTGTATTTCCAGGGTATGGCGAGCAACGATTACACCGCGGCGGCGACCGCGAGCTATGGTGCG
TATCCGACCGCGCCGGGTGCGGGTTACAGCGCGGCGAGCAGCGCGCCGTATGGTGCGGCGAGCTACAGCG
GCTATAGCGCGAGCACCGACACCAGCGGTTATGGTGCGAGCAGCTACAGCAGCTATGGCGCGAGCGCGAA
CACCGGTTATGGTACCGCGAGCACCCCGGCGGGTTATGGTAGCACCGGTGGCTATGGTAGCAGCGCGAGC
AGCGCGAGCAGCTATGGTGCGGCGAGCAGCTACCCGGGTTATGGTGCGGCGCCGGCGCCGAGCAGCACCA
GCGGTAGCTACGGTAGCAGCAGCGCGAGCAGCAGCTATGGTGCGCCGGCGAGCGGTAGCTACAGCGCGGC
GCCGAGCTATGGTGGCGCGGCGGCGAGCTACGGTGCGGCGGCGAGCTACAATCCGCCGGCGGGCTATGGT
GCGGCGAATGCGTATAACAGCTAACTCGAGCACCACCACCACCACCACTGAGATCCGGCTGCTAACAAAG
CCCGAAAGGAAGCTGAGTTGGCTGCTGCCACCGCTGAGCAATAACTAGCATAACCCCTTGGGGCCTCTAA
ACGGGTCTTGAGGGGTTTTTTGCTGAAAGGAGGAACTATATCCGGATTGGCGAATGGG
[124 nt withheld, positions 5566-5689]
C
[88 nt withheld, positions 5691-5778]
Features (pLannotate 1.2.2; 20 found; start..end, strand, type, name):
    269..326     +  promoter       AmpR promoter (fragment): bla
    335..1150    -  CDS            KanR: aminoglycoside phosphotransferase; aph(3')-Ia; confers resistance to kanamycin in bacteria or G418 (Geneticin®) in eukaryotes
   1272..1860    +  rep_origin     ori: high-copy-number ColE1/pMB1/pBR322/pUC origin of replication
   2046..2185    -  misc_feature   bom: basis of mobility region from pBR322
   2287..2478    -  CDS            rop: Rop protein, which maintains plasmids at low copy number; rop
   2495..2875    +  CDS            YPB1_ECOLX: Protein predicted: Swiss-Prot protein existence level 4. From Escherichia coli.
   2947..3238    -  CDS            TcR (fragment): tetracycline efflux protein; tet; confers resistance to tetracycline
   3253..3274    -  protein_bind   CAP binding site: CAP binding activates transcription in the presence of cAMP. E. coli catabolite activator protein
   3287..4369    -  CDS            lacI: lac repressor; lacI; The lac repressor binds to the lac operator to inhibit transcription in E. coli. This inhibition can be relieved by adding lactose or isopropyl-β-D-thiogalactopyranoside (IPTG).
   4370..4447    -  promoter       lacI promoter: lacI
   4455..4734    -  CDS            TcR (fragment): tetracycline efflux protein; tet; confers resistance to tetracycline
   4756..4774    +  promoter       T7 promoter: promoter for bacteriophage T7 RNA polymerase
   4775..4799    +  protein_bind   lac operator: The lac repressor binds to the lac operator to inhibit transcription in E. coli. This inhibition can be relieved by adding lactose or isopropyl-β-D-thiogalactopyranoside (IPTG). lac repressor encoded by lacI
   4814..4836    +  RBS            RBS: efficient ribosome binding site from bacteriophage T7 gene 10 (Olins and Rangwala, 1989)
   4861..4878    +  CDS            9xHis (fragment): 9xHis affinity tag
   4900..5388    +  CDS            FUS (fragment): FUS_HUMAN - Also known as TLS. Experimental evidence at protein level: Swiss-Prot protein existence level 1. DNA/RNA-binding protein that plays a role in various cellular processes such as transcription regulation, RNA splicing, RNA transport, DNA repair and damage response (PubMed:27731383). Binds to nascent pre-mRNAs and acts as a molecular mediator between RNA polymerase II and U1 small nuclear ribonucleoprotein thereby coupling transcription and splicing (PubMed:26124092). Binds also its own pre- mRNA and autoregulates its expression; this autoregulation mechanism is mediated by non-sense-
   5398..5415    +  CDS            9xHis (fragment): 9xHis affinity tag
   5425..5474    +  CDS            SET1 (fragment): solubility-enhancement tag derived from T7 phage gene 10B
   5482..5529    +  terminator     T7 terminator: transcription terminator for bacteriophage T7 RNA polymerase
   5566..216     +  rep_origin     f1 ori (across the origin) (sequence partly withheld): f1 bacteriophage origin of replication; arrow indicates direction of (+) strand synthesis
