[The description below was written by a language model from this plasmid's Addgene catalogue record and pLannotate feature annotations shown in this document.]
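Description:
FUS LC QtoA is a bacterial expression plasmid of about 5.8 kb built on the RPIB backbone, a pET-style vector, for producing a mutant form of the low-complexity (LC) domain of human FUS in E. coli. It is selected with kanamycin through an aph(3')-Ia resistance gene and replicates from a ColE1/pMB1-type origin. The catalogue lists it as high copy, although the feature table also annotates the bom region and the rop gene, which normally moderates copy number. An f1 phage origin is present, along with remnants of a tetracycline resistance gene that appear to be non-functional backbone fragments.

The expression cassette consists of a T7 promoter immediately followed by a lac operator, the T7 gene 10 ribosome binding site, an N-terminal six-histidine tag, a TEV protease site (stated in the insert name but not annotated separately), the synthesized FUS LC coding sequence, and a T7 terminator. A lacI gene with its own promoter supplies repressor, so expression is IPTG-inducible in a host that provides T7 RNA polymerase. In this variant every glutamine in the LC domain has been changed to alanine. The His tag allows metal-affinity purification, and TEV cleavage would remove it. A second His-tag fragment and a short T7 gene 10B-derived sequence are annotated downstream of the insert. These are probably backbone sequence, and the record does not show whether they are translated.

According to the associated publication title, the construct belongs to a study of how polar residues and arginine contribute to FUS phase separation. Its likely use is to make recombinant protein for testing the role of glutamine in that process.
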