Addgene plasmid #226609: FUS LC QtoA
Purpose: All glutamines to alanine
Depositing lab: Nicolas Fawzi. Depositing organization: Brown University. Publication: Expanding the molecular grammar of polar residues and arginine in FUS phase separation. Wake N, Weng SL, Zheng T, Wang SH, Kirilenko V, Mittal J, Fawzi NL. Nat Chem Biol. 2025 Jul;21(7):1076-1088. doi: 10.1038/s41589-024-01828-6. Epub 2025 Feb 7. PubMed 39920231.
Backbone
  Vector backbone: RPIB
  Backbone size w/o insert (bp): 5223
  Total vector size (bp): 5780
  Modifications to backbone: N/A
  Vector type: Bacterial Expression
Growth in bacteria
  Bacterial resistance: Kanamycin, 50 μg/mL
  Growth temperature: 37°C
  Growth strain: DH5alpha
  Copy number: High Copy
Gene/Insert
  Gene/Insert name: 6*His-TEV-FUS LC QtoA
  Species: H. sapiens (human)
  Insert size (bp): 557
  Mutation: All glutamine to alanine
  Entrez Gene: FUS (a.k.a. ALS6, ETM4, FUS1, HNRNPP2, POMP75, TLS, altFUS)
  Promoter: T7
  Tag / fusion protein: 6His (N terminal on backbone)
  Cloning method: Gene Synthesis
  Sequencing primers: 5′ NcoI; 3′ XhoI
Terms and licenses: Academic/Nonprofit Terms; Industry Terms: Not Available to Industry
Depositor comments: Please visit https://doi.org/10.1101/2024.02.15.580391 for bioRxiv preprint.
How to cite: FUS LC QtoA was a gift from Nicolas Fawzi (Addgene plasmid # 226609 ; http://n2t.net/addgene:226609 ; RRID:Addgene_226609)
