>Addgene plasmid #226609 | FUS LC QtoA | depositor partial sequence | sequence record 444546 | Insert
CCATGGGTAGCGACAAGATTCACCACCACCACCACCACGAGAACCTGTATTTCCAGGGTATGGCGAGCAA
CGATTACACCGCGGCGGCGACCGCGAGCTATGGTGCGTATCCGACCGCGCCGGGTGCGGGTTACAGCGCG
GCGAGCAGCGCGCCGTATGGTGCGGCGAGCTACAGCGGCTATAGCGCGAGCACCGACACCAGCGGTTATG
GTGCGAGCAGCTACAGCAGCTATGGCGCGAGCGCGAACACCGGTTATGGTACCGCGAGCACCCCGGCGGG
TTATGGTAGCACCGGTGGCTATGGTAGCAGCGCGAGCAGCGCGAGCAGCTATGGTGCGGCGAGCAGCTAC
CCGGGTTATGGTGCGGCGCCGGCGCCGAGCAGCACCAGCGGTAGCTACGGTAGCAGCAGCGCGAGCAGCA
GCTATGGTGCGCCGGCGAGCGGTAGCTACAGCGCGGCGCCGAGCTATGGTGGCGCGGCGGCGAGCTACGG
TGCGGCGGCGAGCTACAATCCGCCGGCGGGCTATGGTGCGGCGAATGCGTATAACAGCTAACTCGAG
